>Addgene plasmid #216051 | AA200 | addgene full sequence | sequence record 431528 | Addgene NGS Result
TCGCGCGTTTCGGTGATGACGGTGAAAACCTCTGACACATGCAGCTCCCGGAGACGGTCACAGCTTGTCT
GTAAGCGGATGCCGGGAGCAGACAAGCCCGTCAGGGCGCGTCAGCGGGTGTTGGCGGGTGTCGGGGCTGG
CTTAACTATGCGGCATCAGAGCAGATTGTACTGAGAGTGCACCATATGCGGTGTGAAATACCGCACAGAT
GCGTAAGGAGAAAATACCGCATCAGGCGCCATTCGCCATTCAGGCTGCGCAACTGTTGGGAAGGGCGATC
GGTGCGGGCCTCTTCGCTATTACGCCAGCTGGCGAAAGGGGGATGTGCTGCAAGGCGATTAAGTTGGGTA
ACGCCAGGGTTTTCCCAGTCACGACGTTGTAAAACGACGGCCAGAGAATTCGAGCTCGGTACCTCGCGAA
TACATCTAGATGAAGACGGGTCCCCTTCAGGGCAGATCAGCAACCAGGCCCTGGCTCTGGCCCCTAGCTC
CGCTCCAGTGCTGGCCCAGACTATGGTGCCCTCTAGTGCTATGGTGCCTCTGGCCCAGCCACCTGCTCCA
GCCCCTGTGCTGACCCCAGGACCACCCCAGTCACTGAGCGCTCCAGTGCCCAAGTCTACACAGGCCGGCG
AGGGGACTCTGAGTGAAGCTCTGCTGCACCTGCAGTTCGACGCTGATGAGGACCTGGGAGCTCTGCTGGG
GAACAGCACCGATCCCGGAGTGTTCACAGATCTGGCCTCCGTGGACAACTCTGAGTTTCAGCAGCTGCTG
AATCAGGGCGTGTCCATGTCTCATAGTACAGCCGAACCAATGCTGATGGAGTACCCCGAAGCCATTACCC
GGCTGGTGACCGGCAGCCAGCGGCCCCCCGACCCCGCTCCAACTCCCCTGGGAACCAGCGGCCTGCCTAA
TGGGCTGTCCGGAGATGAAGATTTCTCAAGCATCGCTGATATGGACTTTAGTGCCCTGCTGTCACAGATT
TCCTCTAGTGGGCAGGGAGGAGGTGGAAGCGGCTTCAGCGTGGACACCAGTGCCCTGCTGGACCTGTTCA
GCCCCTCGGTGACCGTGCCCGACATGAGCCTGCCTGACCTTGACAGCAGCCTGGCCAGTATCCAAGAGCT
CCTGTCTCCCCAGGAGCCCCCCAGGCCTCCCGAGGCAGAGAACAGCAGCCCGGATTCAGGGAAGCAGCTG
GTGCACTACACAGCGCAGCCGCTGTTCCTGCTGGACCCCGGCTCCGTGGACACCGGGAGCAACGACCTGC
CGGTGCTGTTTGAGCTGGGAGAGGGCTCCTACTTCTCCGAAGGGGACGGCTTCGCCGAGGACCCCACCAT
CTCCCTGCTGACAGGCTCGGAGCCTCCCAAAGCCAAGGACCCCACTGTCTCCGGCACCAGCAAAAGGCCG
GCGGCCACGAAAAAGGCCGGCCAGGCAAAAAAGAAAAAGGGAAGCACGTCTTCATCGGATCCCGGGCCCG
TCGACTGCAGAGGCCTGCATGCAAGCTTGGTGTAATCATGGTCATAGCTGTTTCCTGTGTGAAATTGTTA
TCCGCTCACAATTCCACACAACATACGAGCCGGAAGCATAAAGTGTAAAGCCTGGGGTGCCTAATGAGTG
AGCTAACTCACATTAATTGCGTTGCGCTCACTGCCCGCTTTCCAGTCGGGAAACCTGTCGTGCCAGCTGC
ATTAATGAATCGGCCAACGCGCGGGGAGAGGCGGTTTGCGTATTGGGCGCTCTTCCGCTTCCTCGCTCAC
TGACTCGCTGCGCTCGGTCGTTCGGCTGCGGCGAGCGGTATCAGCTCACTCAAAGGCGGTAATACGGTTA
TCCACAGAATCAGGGGATAACGCAGGAAAGAACATGTGAGCAAAAGGCCAGCAAAAGGCCAGGAACCGTA
AAAAGGCCGCGTTGCTGGCGTTTTTCCATAGGCTCCGCCCCCCTGACGAGCATCACAAAAATCGACGCTC
AAGTCAGAGGTGGCGAAACCCGACAGGACTATAAAGATACCAGGCGTTTCCCCCTGGAAGCTCCCTCGTG
CGCTCTCCTGTTCCGACCCTGCCGCTTACCGGATACCTGTCCGCCTTTCTCCCTTCGGGAAGCGTGGCGC
TTTCTCATAGCTCACGCTGTAGGTATCTCAGTTCGGTGTAGGTCGTTCGCTCCAAGCTGGGCTGTGTGCA
CGAACCCCCCGTTCAGCCCGACCGCTGCGCCTTATCCGGTAACTATCGTCTTGAGTCCAACCCGGTAAGA
CACGACTTATCGCCACTGGCAGCAGCCACTGGTAACAGGATTAGCAGAGCGAGGTATGTAGGCGGTGCTA
CAGAGTTCTTGAAGTGGTGGCCTAACTACGGCTACACTAGAAGAACAGTATTTGGTATCTGCGCTCTGCT
GAAGCCAGTTACCTTCGGAAAAAGAGTTGGTAGCTCTTGATCCGGCAAACAAACCACCGCTGGTAGCGGT
GGTTTTTTTGTTTGCAAGCAGCAGATTACGCGCAGAAAAAAAGGATCTCAAGAAGATCCTTTGATCTTTT
CTACGGGGTCTGACGCTCAGTGGAACGAAAACTCACGTTAAGGGATTTTGGTCATGAGATTATCAAAAAG
GATCTTCACCTAGATCCTTTTAAATTAAAAATGAAGTTTTAAATCAAGCCCAATCTGAATAATGTTACAA
CCAATTAACCAATTCTGATTAGAAAAACTCATCGAGCATCAAATGAAACTGCAATTTATTCATATCAGGA
TTATCAATACCATATTTTTGAAAAAGCCGTTTCTGTAATGAAGGAGAAAACTCACCGAGGCAGTTCCATA
GGATGGCAAGATCCTGGTATCGGTCTGCGATTCCGACTCGTCCAACATCAATACAACCTATTAATTTCCC
CTCGTCAAAAATAAGGTTATCAAGTGAGAAATCACCATGAGTGACGACTGAATCCGGTGAGAATGGCAAA
AGTTTATGCATTTCTTTCCAGACTTGTTCAACAGGCCAGCCATTACGCTCGTCATCAAAATCACTCGCAT
CAACCAAACCGTTATTCATTCGTGATTGCGCCTGAGCGAGACGAAATACGCGATCGCTGTTAAAAGGACA
ATTACAAACAGGAATCGAATGCAACCGGCGCAGGAACACTGCCAGCGCATCAACAATATTTTCACCTGAA
TCAGGATATTCTTCTAATACCTGGAATGCTGTTTTTCCGGGGATCGCAGTGGTGAGTAACCATGCATCAT
CAGGAGTACGGATAAAATGCTTGATGGTCGGAAGAGGCATAAATTCCGTCAGCCAGTTTAGTCTGACCAT
CTCATCTGTAACATCATTGGCAACGCTACCTTTGCCATGTTTCAGAAACAACTCTGGCGCATCGGGCTTC
CCATACAAGCGATAGATTGTCGCACCTGATTGCCCGACATTATCGCGAGCCCATTTATACCCATATAAAT
CAGCATCCATGTTGGAATTTAATCGCGGCCTCGACGTTTCCCGTTGAATATGGCTCATAACACCCCTTGT
ATTACTGTTTATGTAAGCAGACAGTTTTATTGTTCATGATGATATATTTTTATCTTGTGCAATGTAACAT
CAGAGATTTTGAGACACGGGCCAGAGCTGCA
Features (pLannotate 1.2.2; 12 found; start..end, strand, type, name):
    137..236     +  misc_feature   bom (fragment): basis of mobility region from pBR322
    242..399     -  CDS            lacZα (fragment): LacZα fragment of β-galactosidase; lacZ fragment
    444..986     +  CDS            Rela (fragment): TF65_MOUSE - Also known as Nfkb3. Experimental evidence at protein level: Swiss-Prot protein existence level 1. NF-kappa-B is a pleiotropic transcription factor present in almost all cell types and is the endpoint of a series of signal transduction events that are initiated by a vast array of stimuli related to many biological processes such as inflammation, immunity, differentiation, cell growth, tumorigenesis and apoptosis. NF-kappa-B is a homo- or heterodimeric complex formed by the Rel-like domain- containing proteins RELA/p65, RELB, NFKB1/p105, NFKB1/p50, REL and NFKB2/p52. The heterodime
   1011..1382    +  CDS            HSF1: C-terminal activation domain from the human heat shock transcription factor HSF1
   1392..1439    +  CDS            nucleoplasmin NLS: bipartite nuclear localization signal from nucleoplasmin
   1535..1551    -  protein_bind   lac operator: The lac repressor binds to the lac operator to inhibit transcription in E. coli. This inhibition can be relieved by adding lactose or isopropyl-β-D-thiogalactopyranoside (IPTG). lac repressor encoded by lacI
   1559..1589    -  promoter       lac promoter: promoter for the E. coli lac operon
   1604..1625    -  protein_bind   CAP binding site: CAP binding activates transcription in the presence of cAMP. E. coli catabolite activator protein
   1638..1730    -  CDS            lacI (fragment): lac repressor; lacI; The lac repressor binds to the lac operator to inhibit transcription in E. coli. This inhibition can be relieved by adding lactose or isopropyl-β-D-thiogalactopyranoside (IPTG).
   1913..2501    -  rep_origin     ori: high-copy-number ColE1/pMB1/pBR322/pUC origin of replication
   2679..3488    -  CDS            KanR: aminoglycoside phosphotransferase; aph(3')-Ia; confers resistance to kanamycin in bacteria or G418 (Geneticin®) in eukaryotes
   3595..35      +  CDS            rop (fragment) (across the origin): Rop protein, which maintains plasmids at low copy number; rop
