[The description below was written by a language model from this plasmid's Addgene catalogue record and pLannotate feature annotations shown in this document.]
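Description:
AA200 is a Fragmid "fragment" plasmid, a 3.6 kb storage vector that holds one modular part for a toolkit designed for the modular assembly of CRISPR vectors. It is built on the pUC57-Kan cloning backbone and is not itself an expression or delivery vector. It is propagated in E. coli through a high-copy ColE1/pUC-type origin and selected with kanamycin via the aph(3')-Ia KanR gene. The remaining annotated features are backbone remnants with no role in the payload: lacZα, lacI, rop and bom fragments, plus the lac promoter, lac operator and CAP binding site surrounding the cloning site.

The insert is a C-terminal module encoding three consecutive parts in the same orientation. The first is a portion of the NF-κB subunit p65 (RelA), matched by the annotation to the mouse protein. It is followed by the C-terminal activation domain of human heat shock factor HSF1, and then the bipartite nuclear localization signal from nucleoplasmin (NpNLS). Paired p65 and HSF1 activation domains are widely used as a transcriptional activator in CRISPR activation systems, and the NLS would direct a fusion protein to the nucleus. No eukaryotic promoter, start context or polyadenylation signal is annotated around the insert. This fits its role as a piece meant to be joined in frame to the C-terminus of another protein module and combined with promoter and other fragments in a destination vector. The record does not state the assembly method, the flanking cloning sites or the intended fusion partner, and the cloning method is listed as unknown.
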