Addgene plasmid #216051: AA200
Purpose: Fragmid fragment: (C' terminus) p65; HSF1; NpNLS
Depositing lab: John Doench. Depositing organization: Broad Institute. Publication: Modular vector assembly enables rapid assessment of emerging CRISPR technologies. McGee AV, Liu YV, Griffith AL, Szegletes ZM, Wen B, Kraus C, Miller NW, Steger RJ, Escude Velasco B, Bosch JA, Zirin JD, Viswanatha R, Sontheimer EJ, Goodale A, Greene MA, Green TM, Doench JG. Cell Genom. 2024 Mar 13;4(3):100519. doi: 10.1016/j.xgen.2024.100519. PubMed 38484704.
Backbone
  Vector backbone: pUC57-Kan
  Vector type: Fragment
Growth in bacteria
  Bacterial resistance: Kanamycin, 50 μg/mL
  Growth temperature: 37°C
  Growth strain: DH5alpha
  Copy number: Unknown
Gene/Insert
  Gene/Insert name: p65_v1.2; HSF1_v1.1; NpNLS_v1.1
  Species: Other
  Cloning method: Unknown
Resource information
  A portion of this plasmid was derived from a plasmid made by: Genscript ID: U409CGL200-35
Terms and licenses: Academic/Nonprofit Terms; Industry Terms: Not Available to Industry
Depositor comments: Please visit https://www.biorxiv.org/content/10.1101/2023.10.25.564061v1 for bioRxiv preprint.
How to cite: AA200 was a gift from John Doench (Addgene plasmid # 216051 ; http://n2t.net/addgene:216051 ; RRID:Addgene_216051)
